>Addgene plasmid #134783 | ALKBH5-dCas9 | addgene full sequence | sequence record 267127 | Addgene NGS Result
GACATTGATTATTGACTAGTTATTAATAGTAATCAATTACGGGGTCATTAGTTCATAGCCCATATATGGA
GTTCCGCGTTACATAACTTACGGTAAATGGCCCGCCTGGCTGACCGCCCAACGACCCCCGCCCATTGACG
TCAATAATGACGTATGTTCCCATAGTAACGCCAATAGGGACTTTCCATTGACGTCAATGGGTGGAGTATT
TACGGTAAACTGCCCACTTGGCAGTACATCAAGTGTATCATATGCCAAGTACGCCCCCTATTGACGTCAA
TGACGGTAAATGGCCCGCCTGGCATTATGCCCAGTACATGACCTTATGGGACTTTCCTACTTGGCAGTAC
ATCTACGTATTAGTCATCGCTATTACCATGGTGATGCGGTTTTGGCAGTACATCAATGGGCGTGGATAGC
GGTTTGACTCACGGGGATTTCCAAGTCTCCACCCCATTGACGTCAATGGGAGTTTGTTTTGGCACCAAAA
TCAACGGGACTTTCCAAAATGTCGTAACAACTCCGCCCCATTGACGCAAATGGGCGGTAGGCGTGTACGG
TGGGAGGTCTATATAAGCAGAGCTGGTTTAGTGAACCGTCAGATCCGCTAGAGATCCGCGGCCGCTAATA
CGACTCACTATAGGGAGAGCCGCCACC
[1182 nt withheld, positions 658-1839]
AGCGGCAGCGAGACTCCCGGGACCTCAGAGTCCGCCACACCCGAAAGTGATAAAAAGTATTCTATTGGTT
TAGCCATCGGCACTAATTCCGTTGGATGGGCTGTCATAACCGATGAATACAAAGTACCTTCAAAGAAATT
TAAGGTGTTGGGGAACACAGACCGTCATTCGATTAAAAAGAATCTTATCGGTGCCCTCCTATTCGATAGT
GGCGAAACGGCAGAGGCGACTCGCCTGAAACGAACCGCTCGGAGAAGGTATACACGTCGCAAGAACCGAA
TATGTTACTTACAAGAAATTTTTAGCAATGAGATGGCCAAAGTTGACGATTCTTTCTTTCACCGTTTGGA
AGAGTCCTTCCTTGTCGAAGAGGACAAGAAACATGAACGGCACCCCATCTTTGGAAACATAGTAGATGAG
GTGGCATATCATGAAAAGTACCCAACGATTTATCACCTCAGAAAAAAGCTAGTTGACTCAACTGATAAAG
CGGACCTGAGGTTAATCTACTTGGCTCTTGCCCATATGATAAAGTTCCGTGGGCACTTTCTCATTGAGGG
TGATCTAAATCCGGACAACTCGGATGTCGACAAACTGTTCATCCAGTTAGTACAAACCTATAATCAGTTG
TTTGAAGAGAACCCTATAAATGCAAGTGGCGTGGATGCGAAGGCTATTCTTAGCGCCCGCCTCTCTAAAT
CCCGACGGCTAGAAAACCTGATCGCACAATTACCCGGAGAGAAGAAAAATGGGTTGTTCGGTAACCTTAT
AGCGCTCTCACTAGGCCTGACACCAAATTTTAAGTCGAACTTCGACTTAGCTGAAGATGCCAAATTGCAG
CTTAGTAAGGACACGTACGATGACGATCTCGACAATCTACTGGCACAAATTGGAGATCAGTATGCGGACT
TATTTTTGGCTGCCAAAAACCTTAGCGATGCAATCCTCCTATCTGACATACTGAGAGTTAATACTGAGAT
TACCAAGGCGCCGTTATCCGCTTCAATGATCAAAAGGTACGATGAACATCACCAAGACTTGACACTTCTC
AAGGCCCTAGTCCGTCAGCAACTGCCTGAGAAATATAAGGAAATATTCTTTGATCAGTCGAAAAACGGGT
ACGCAGGTTATATTGACGGCGGAGCGAGTCAAGAGGAATTCTACAAGTTTATCAAACCCATATTAGAGAA
GATGGATGGGACGGAAGAGTTGCTTGTAAAACTCAATCGCGAAGATCTACTGCGAAAGCAGCGGACTTTC
GACAACGGTAGCATTCCACATCAAATCCACTTAGGCGAATTGCATGCTATACTTAGAAGGCAGGAGGATT
TTTATCCGTTCCTCAAAGACAATCGTGAAAAGATTGAGAAAATCCTAACCTTTCGCATACCTTACTATGT
GGGACCCCTGGCCCGAGGGAACTCTCGGTTCGCATGGATGACAAGAAAGTCCGAAGAAACGATTACTCCA
TGGAATTTTGAGGAAGTTGTCGATAAAGGTGCGTCAGCTCAATCGTTCATCGAGAGGATGACCAACTTTG
ACAAGAATTTACCGAACGAAAAAGTATTGCCTAAGCACAGTTTACTTTACGAGTATTTCACAGTGTACAA
TGAACTCACGAAAGTTAAGTATGTCACTGAGGGCATGCGTAAACCCGCCTTTCTAAGCGGAGAACAGAAG
AAAGCAATAGTAGATCTGTTATTCAAGACCAACCGCAAAGTGACAGTTAAGCAATTGAAAGAGGACTACT
TTAAGAAAATTGAATGCTTCGATTCTGTCGAGATCTCCGGGGTAGAAGATCGATTTAATGCGTCACTTGG
TACGTATCATGACCTCCTAAAGATAATTAAAGATAAGGACTTCCTGGATAACGAAGAGAATGAAGATATC
TTAGAAGATATAGTGTTGACTCTTACCCTCTTTGAAGATCGGGAAATGATTGAGGAAAGACTAAAAACAT
ACGCTCACCTGTTCGACGATAAGGTTATGAAACAGTTAAAGAGGCGTCGCTATACGGGCTGGGGACGATT
GTCGCGGAAACTTATCAACGGGATAAGAGACAAGCAAAGTGGTAAAACTATTCTCGATTTTCTAAAGAGC
GACGGCTTCGCCAATAGGAACTTTATGCAGCTGATCCATGATGACTCTTTAACCTTCAAAGAGGATATAC
AAAAGGCACAGGTTTCCGGACAAGGGGACTCATTGCACGAACATATTGCGAATCTTGCTGGTTCGCCAGC
CATCAAAAAGGGCATACTCCAGACAGTCAAAGTAGTGGATGAGCTAGTTAAGGTCATGGGACGTCACAAA
CCGGAAAACATTGTAATCGAGATGGCACGCGAAAATCAAACGACTCAGAAGGGGCAAAAAAACAGTCGAG
AGCGGATGAAGAGAATAGAAGAGGGTATTAAAGAACTGGGCAGCCAGATCTTAAAGGAGCATCCTGTGGA
AAATACCCAATTGCAGAACGAGAAACTTTACCTCTATTACCTACAAAATGGAAGGGACATGTATGTTGAT
CAGGAACTGGACATAAACCGTTTATCTGATTACGACGTCGATGCCATTGTACCCCAATCCTTTTTGAAGG
ACGATTCAATCGACAATAAAGTGCTTACACGCTCGGATAAGAACCGAGGGAAAAGTGACAATGTTCCAAG
CGAGGAAGTCGTAAAGAAAATGAAGAACTATTGGCGGCAGCTCCTAAATGCGAAACTGATAACGCAAAGA
AAGTTCGATAACTTAACTAAAGCTGAGAGGGGTGGCTTGTCTGAACTTGACAAGGCCGGATTTATTAAAC
GTCAGCTCGTGGAAACCCGCCAAATCACAAAGCATGTTGCACAGATACTAGATTCCCGAATGAATACGAA
ATACGACGAGAACGATAAGCTGATTCGGGAAGTCAAAGTAATCACTTTAAAGTCAAAATTGGTGTCGGAC
TTCAGAAAGGATTTTCAATTCTATAAAGTTAGGGAGATAAATAACTACCACCATGCGCACGACGCTTATC
TTAATGCCGTCGTAGGGACCGCACTCATTAAGAAATACCCGAAGCTAGAAAGTGAGTTTGTGTATGGTGA
TTACAAAGTTTATGACGTCCGTAAGATGATCGCGAAAAGCGAACAGGAGATAGGCAAGGCTACAGCCAAA
TACTTCTTTTATTCTAACATTATGAATTTCTTTAAGACGGAAATCACTCTGGCAAACGGAGAGATACGCA
AACGACCTTTAATTGAAACCAATGGGGAGACAGGTGAAATCGTATGGGATAAGGGCCGGGACTTCGCGAC
GGTGAGAAAAGTTTTGTCCATGCCCCAAGTCAACATAGTAAAGAAAACTGAGGTGCAGACCGGAGGGTTT
TCAAAGGAATCGATTCTTCCAAAAAGGAATAGTGATAAGCTCATCGCTCGTAAAAAGGACTGGGACCCGA
AAAAGTACGGTGGCTTCGATAGCCCTACAGTTGCCTATTCTGTCCTAGTAGTGGCAAAAGTTGAGAAGGG
AAAATCCAAGAAACTGAAGTCAGTCAAAGAATTATTGGGGATAACGATTATGGAGCGCTCGTCTTTTGAA
AAGAACCCCATCGACTTCCTTGAGGCGAAAGGTTACAAGGAAGTAAAAAAGGATCTCATAATTAAACTAC
CAAAGTATAGTCTGTTTGAGTTAGAAAATGGCCGAAAACGGATGTTGGCTAGCGCCGGAGAGCTTCAAAA
GGGGAACGAACTCGCACTACCGTCTAAATACGTGAATTTCCTGTATTTAGCGTCCCATTACGAGAAGTTG
AAAGGTTCACCTGAAGATAACGAACAGAAGCAACTTTTTGTTGAGCAGCACAAACATTATCTCGACGAAA
TCATAGAGCAAATTTCGGAATTCAGTAAGAGAGTCATCCTAGCTGATGCCAATCTGGACAAAGTATTAAG
CGCATACAACAAGCACAGGGATAAACCCATACGTGAGCAGGCGGAAAATATTATCCATTTGTTTACTCTT
ACCAACCTCGGCGCTCCAGCCGCATTCAAGTATTTTGACACAACGATAGATCGCAAACGATACACTTCTA
CCAAGGAGGTGCTAGACGCGACACTGATTCACCAATCCATCACGGGATTATATGAAACTCGGATAGATTT
GTCACAGCTTGGGGGTGACCCCAAGAAGAAGAGGAAAGTCACCGGTCATCATCACCATCACCATTGAGTT
TAAACCCGCTGATCAGCCTCGACTGTGCCTTCTAGTTGCCAGCCATCTGTTGTTTGCCCCTCCCCCGTGC
CTTCCTTGACCCTGGAAGGTGCCACTCCCACTGTCCTTTCCTAATAAAATGAGGAAATTGCATCGCATTG
TCTGAGTAGGTGTCATTCTATTCTGGGGGGTGGGGTGGGGCAGGACAGCAAGGGGGAGGATTGGGAAGAC
AATAGCAGGCATGCTGGGGATGCGGTGGGCTCTATGGCTTCTGAGGCGGAAAGAACCAGCTGGGGCTCGA
TACCGTCGACCTCTAGCTAGAGCTTGGCGTAATCATGGTCATAGCTGTTTCCTGTGTGAAATTGTTATCC
GCTCACAATTCCACACAACATACGAGCCGGAAGCATAAAGTGTAAAGCCTAGGGTGCCTAATGAGTGAGC
TAACTCACATTAATTGCGTTGCGCTCACTGCCCGCTTTCCAGTCGGGAAACCTGTCGTGCCAGCTGCATT
AATGAATCGGCCAACGCGCGGGGAGAGGCGGTTTGCGTATTGGGCGCTCTTCCGCTTCCTCGCTCACTGA
CTCGCTGCGCTCGGTCGTTCGGCTGCGGCGAGCGGTATCAGCTCACTCAAAGGCGGTAATACGGTTATCC
ACAGAATCAGGGGATAACGCAGGAAAGAACATGTGAGCAAAAGGCCAGCAAAAGGCCAGGAACCGTAAAA
AGGCCGCGTTGCTGGCGTTTTTCCATAGGCTCCGCCCCCCTGACGAGCATCACAAAAATCGACGCTCAAG
TCAGAGGTGGCGAAACCCGACAGGACTATAAAGATACCAGGCGTTTCCCCCTGGAAGCTCCCTCGTGCGC
TCTCCTGTTCCGACCCTGCCGCTTACCGGATACCTGTCCGCCTTTCTCCCTTCGGGAAGCGTGGCGCTTT
CTCATAGCTCACGCTGTAGGTATCTCAGTTCGGTGTAGGTCGTTCGCTCCAAGCTGGGCTGTGTGCACGA
ACCCCCCGTTCAGCCCGACCGCTGCGCCTTATCCGGTAACTATCGTCTTGAGTCCAACCCGGTAAGACAC
GACTTATCGCCACTGGCAGCAGCCACTGGTAACAGGATTAGCAGAGCGAGGTATGTAGGCGGTGCTACAG
AGTTCTTGAAGTGGTGGCCTAACTACGGCTACACTAGAAGAACAGTATTTGGTATCTGCGCTCTGCTGAA
GCCAGTTACCTTCGGAAAAAGAGTTGGTAGCTCTTGATCCGGCAAACAAACCACCGCTGGTAGCGGTGGT
TTTTTTGTTTGCAAGCAGCAGATTACGCGCAGAAAAAAAGGATCTCAAGAAGATCCTTTGATCTTTTCTA
CGGGGTCTGACGCTCAGTGGAACGAAAACTCACGTTAAGGGATTTTGGTCATGAGATTATCAAAAAGGAT
CTTCACCTAGATCCTTTTAAATTAAAAATGAAGTTTTAAATCAATCTAAAGTATATATGAGTAAACTTGG
TCTGACAGTTACCAATGCTTAATCAGTGAGGCACCTATCTCAGCGATCTGTCTATTTCGTTCATCCATAG
TTGCCTGACTCCCCGTCGTGTAGATAACTACGATACGGGAGGGCTTACCATCTGGCCCCAGTGCTGCAAT
GATACCGCGAGACCCACGCTCACCGGCTCCAGATTTATCAGCAATAAACCAGCCAGCCGGAAGGGCCGAG
CGCAGAAGTGGTCCTGCAACTTTATCCGCCTCCATCCAGTCTATTAATTGTTGCCGGGAAGCTAGAGTAA
GTAGTTCGCCAGTTAATAGTTTGCGCAACGTTGTTGCCATTGCTACAGGCATCGTGGTGTCACGCTCGTC
GTTTGGTATGGCTTCATTCAGCTCCGGTTCCCAACGATCAAGGCGAGTTACATGATCCCCCATGTTGTGC
AAAAAAGCGGTTAGCTCCTTCGGTCCTCCGATCGTTGTCAGAAGTAAGTTGGCCGCAGTGTTATCACTCA
TGGTTATGGCAGCACTGCATAATTCTCTTACTGTCATGCCATCCGTAAGATGCTTTTCTGTGACTGGTGA
GTACTCAACCAAGTCATTCTGAGAATAGTGTATGCGGCGACCGAGTTGCTCTTGCCCGGCGTCAATACGG
GATAATACCGCGCCACATAGCAGAACTTTAAAAGTGCTCATCATTGGAAAACGTTCTTCGGGGCGAAAAC
TCTCAAGGATCTTACCGCTGTTGAGATCCAGTTCGATGTAACCCACTCGTGCACCCAACTGATCTTCAGC
ATCTTTTACTTTCACCAGCGTTTCTGGGTGAGCAAAAACAGGAAGGCAAAATGCCGCAAAAAAGGGAATA
AGGGCGACACGGAAATGTTGAATACTCATACTCTTCCTTTTTCAATATTATTGAAGCATTTATCAGGGTT
ATTGTCTCATGAGCGGATACATATTTGAATGTATTTAGAAAAATAAACAAATAGGGGTTCCGCGCACATT
TCCCCGAAAAGTGCCACCTGACGTCGACGGATCGGGAGATCGATCTCCCGATCCCCTAGGGTCGACTCTC
AGTACAATCTGCTCTGATGCCGCATAGTTAAGCCAGTATCTGCTCCCTGCTTGTGTGTTGGAGGTCGCTG
AGTAGTGCGCGAGCAAAATTTAAGCTACAACAAGGCAAGGCTTGACCGACAATTGCATGAAGAATCTGCT
TAGGGTTAGGCGTTTTGCGCTGCTTCGCGATGTACGGGCCAGATATACGCGTT
Features (pLannotate 1.2.2; 17 found; start..end, strand, type, name):
      1..380     +  enhancer       CMV enhancer: human cytomegalovirus immediate early enhancer
    381..584     +  promoter       CMV promoter: human cytomegalovirus (CMV) immediate early promoter
    626..644     +  promoter       T7 promoter: promoter for bacteriophage T7 RNA polymerase
    658..1839    +  CDS            ALKBH5 (sequence withheld): ALKB5_HUMAN - Also known as ABH5, OFOXD1. Experimental evidence at protein level: Swiss-Prot protein existence level 1. Dioxygenase that demethylates RNA by oxidative demethylation: specifically demethylates N(6)-methyladenosine (m6A) RNA, the most prevalent internal modification of messenger RNA (mRNA) in higher eukaryotes (PubMed:23177736, PubMed:24489119, PubMed:24616105, PubMed:24778178). Can also demethylate N(6)-methyladenosine in single- stranded DNA (in vitro) (PubMed:24616105). Requires molecular oxygen, alpha-ketoglutarate and iron (PubMed:21264265, PubMed:23177736, PubMed:24489119,
   1840..1887    +  CDS            ABE(7.10) (fragment): adenine base editor comprising wild-type E. coli TadA fused to the evolved TadA*(7.10) mutant (Gaudelli et al., 2017)
   1888..5988    +  CDS            Cas9 VQR: Streptococcus pyogenes Cas9 endonuclease with the D1135V/R1335Q/T1337R mutations has an altered recognition specificity for the protospacer adjacent motif (PAM) (Kleinstiver et al., 2015)
   6062..6286    +  polyA_signal   bGH poly(A) signal: bovine growth hormone polyadenylation signal
   6290..6311    +  promoter       SV40 promoter (fragment): SV40 enhancer and early promoter
   6316..6332    +  misc_feature   MCS (fragment): pBluescript multiple cloning site
   6381..6397    -  protein_bind   lac operator: The lac repressor binds to the lac operator to inhibit transcription in E. coli. This inhibition can be relieved by adding lactose or isopropyl-β-D-thiogalactopyranoside (IPTG). lac repressor encoded by lacI
   6405..6435    -  promoter       lac promoter: promoter for the E. coli lac operon
   6450..6471    -  protein_bind   CAP binding site: CAP binding activates transcription in the presence of cAMP. E. coli catabolite activator protein
   6484..6576    -  CDS            lacI (fragment): lac repressor; lacI; The lac repressor binds to the lac operator to inhibit transcription in E. coli. This inhibition can be relieved by adding lactose or isopropyl-β-D-thiogalactopyranoside (IPTG).
   6759..7347    -  rep_origin     ori: high-copy-number ColE1/pMB1/pBR322/pUC origin of replication
   7518..8378    -  CDS            AmpR: β-lactamase; bla; confers resistance to ampicillin, carbenicillin, and related antibiotics
   8379..8483    -  promoter       AmpR promoter: bla
   8554..8598    -  misc_feature   bom (fragment): basis of mobility region from pBR322
