[The description below was written by a language model from this plasmid's Addgene catalogue record and pLannotate feature annotations shown in this document.]
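Description:
ALKBH5-dCas9 is an 8,752 bp mammalian expression plasmid that produces a fusion of the human RNA demethylase ALKBH5 with catalytically inactive Streptococcus pyogenes Cas9. The backbone is recorded only as a "CMV" vector of about 3.4 kb. It is propagated in E. coli through a ColE1/pUC-type origin and selected with ampicillin via the β-lactamase gene and its native promoter. The catalogue lists it as low copy, although the annotated origin is of the type usually described as high copy. No mammalian selection marker is annotated, only a short SV40 promoter fragment, which suggests use by transient transfection. Remnants of lac regulatory elements, a multiple cloning site and a pBR322 bom region are backbone leftovers.

The roughly 5.3 kb insert, assembled by Gibson cloning, sits downstream of the human cytomegalovirus immediate-early enhancer and promoter and ends at a bovine growth hormone polyadenylation signal. A T7 promoter lies between the CMV promoter and the start of the coding region and could support in vitro transcription. The ALKBH5 coding sequence comes first, followed by a short 48 bp segment that the annotation tool matched to an adenine base editor fragment. This segment is most plausibly a peptide linker of the kind used in base-editor constructs. The Cas9 open reading frame follows. The automated annotation labels it "Cas9 VQR", but the catalogue describes it simply as inactive dCas9, and the specific inactivating mutations are not stated.

ALKBH5 oxidatively removes N6-methyladenosine (m6A) from RNA. Tethering it to nuclease-dead Cas9 allows guide-RNA-directed recruitment to chosen transcripts for programmable, site-specific m6A erasure in mammalian cells. No guide RNA cassette is present, so guides must be supplied separately.
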