Addgene plasmid #134783: ALKBH5-dCas9
Purpose: Expression fusion protein ALKBH5-dCas9 in Mammalian cells
Depositing lab: Shu-Bing Qian. Depositing organization: Cornell University. Publication: Programmable RNA N(6)-methyladenosine editing by CRISPR-Cas9 conjugates. Liu XM, Zhou J, Mao Y, Ji Q, Qian SB. Nat Chem Biol. 2019 Sep;15(9):865-871. doi: 10.1038/s41589-019-0327-1. Epub 2019 Aug 5. PubMed 31383972.
Backbone
  Vector backbone: CMV
  Backbone size w/o insert (bp): 3421
  Total vector size (bp): 8752
  Vector type: Mammalian Expression
Growth in bacteria
  Bacterial resistance: Ampicillin, 100 μg/mL
  Growth temperature: 37°C
  Growth strain: DH5alpha
  Copy number: Low Copy
Gene/Insert
  Gene/Insert name: ALKBH5 and inactive dCas9
  Species: H. sapiens (human); S. pyogenes
  Insert size (bp): 5331
  Promoter: CMV
  Cloning method: Gibson Cloning
  Sequencing primers: 5′ CAGATCCGCTAGAGATCCGCGGCCGCTAATACGACTCACTATAGGGAGAGCCGCCACCATGGCGGCCGCCAGCG; 3′ GTGGCGGACTCTGAGGTCCCGGGAGTCTCGCTGCCGCTGTGCCGCCGCATCTTC
Terms and licenses: Academic/Nonprofit Terms; Industry Terms: Not Available to Industry
How to cite: ALKBH5-dCas9 was a gift from Shu-Bing Qian (Addgene plasmid # 134783 ; http://n2t.net/addgene:134783 ; RRID:Addgene_134783)
