>Addgene plasmid #134783 | ALKBH5-dCas9 | depositor partial sequence | sequence record 260235 | ALKBH5 sequences
[1182 nt withheld, positions 1-1182]
