>Addgene plasmid #134783 | ALKBH5-dCas9 | depositor partial sequence | sequence record 260236 | XTEN linker and dCas9 sequences
AGCGGCAGCGAGACTCCCGGGACCTCAGAGTCCGCCACACCCGAAAGTGATAAAAAGTATTCTATTGGTT
TAGCCATCGGCACTAATTCCGTTGGATGGGCTGTCATAACCGATGAATACAAAGTACCTTCAAAGAAATT
TAAGGTGTTGGGGAACACAGACCGTCATTCGATTAAAAAGAATCTTATCGGTGCCCTCCTATTCGATAGT
GGCGAAACGGCAGAGGCGACTCGCCTGAAACGAACCGCTCGGAGAAGGTATACACGTCGCAAGAACCGAA
TATGTTACTTACAAGAAATTTTTAGCAATGAGATGGCCAAAGTTGACGATTCTTTCTTTCACCGTTTGGA
AGAGTCCTTCCTTGTCGAAGAGGACAAGAAACATGAACGGCACCCCATCTTTGGAAACATAGTAGATGAG
GTGGCATATCATGAAAAGTACCCAACGATTTATCACCTCAGAAAAAAGCTAGTTGACTCAACTGATAAAG
CGGACCTGAGGTTAATCTACTTGGCTCTTGCCCATATGATAAAGTTCCGTGGGCACTTTCTCATTGAGGG
TGATCTAAATCCGGACAACTCGGATGTCGACAAACTGTTCATCCAGTTAGTACAAACCTATAATCAGTTG
TTTGAAGAGAACCCTATAAATGCAAGTGGCGTGGATGCGAAGGCTATTCTTAGCGCCCGCCTCTCTAAAT
CCCGACGGCTAGAAAACCTGATCGCACAATTACCCGGAGAGAAGAAAAATGGGTTGTTCGGTAACCTTAT
AGCGCTCTCACTAGGCCTGACACCAAATTTTAAGTCGAACTTCGACTTAGCTGAAGATGCCAAATTGCAG
CTTAGTAAGGACACGTACGATGACGATCTCGACAATCTACTGGCACAAATTGGAGATCAGTATGCGGACT
TATTTTTGGCTGCCAAAAACCTTAGCGATGCAATCCTCCTATCTGACATACTGAGAGTTAATACTGAGAT
TACCAAGGCGCCGTTATCCGCTTCAATGATCAAAAGGTACGATGAACATCACCAAGACTTGACACTTCTC
AAGGCCCTAGTCCGTCAGCAACTGCCTGAGAAATATAAGGAAATATTCTTTGATCAGTCGAAAAACGGGT
ACGCAGGTTATATTGACGGCGGAGCGAGTCAAGAGGAATTCTACAAGTTTATCAAACCCATATTAGAGAA
GATGGATGGGACGGAAGAGTTGCTTGTAAAACTCAATCGCGAAGATCTACTGCGAAAGCAGCGGACTTTC
GACAACGGTAGCATTCCACATCAAATCCACTTAGGCGAATTGCATGCTATACTTAGAAGGCAGGAGGATT
TTTATCCGTTCCTCAAAGACAATCGTGAAAAGATTGAGAAAATCCTAACCTTTCGCATACCTTACTATGT
GGGACCCCTGGCCCGAGGGAACTCTCGGTTCGCATGGATGACAAGAAAGTCCGAAGAAACGATTACTCCA
TGGAATTTTGAGGAAGTTGTCGATAAAGGTGCGTCAGCTCAATCGTTCATCGAGAGGATGACCAACTTTG
ACAAGAATTTACCGAACGAAAAAGTATTGCCTAAGCACAGTTTACTTTACGAGTATTTCACAGTGTACAA
TGAACTCACGAAAGTTAAGTATGTCACTGAGGGCATGCGTAAACCCGCCTTTCTAAGCGGAGAACAGAAG
AAAGCAATAGTAGATCTGTTATTCAAGACCAACCGCAAAGTGACAGTTAAGCAATTGAAAGAGGACTACT
TTAAGAAAATTGAATGCTTCGATTCTGTCGAGATCTCCGGGGTAGAAGATCGATTTAATGCGTCACTTGG
TACGTATCATGACCTCCTAAAGATAATTAAAGATAAGGACTTCCTGGATAACGAAGAGAATGAAGATATC
TTAGAAGATATAGTGTTGACTCTTACCCTCTTTGAAGATCGGGAAATGATTGAGGAAAGACTAAAAACAT
ACGCTCACCTGTTCGACGATAAGGTTATGAAACAGTTAAAGAGGCGTCGCTATACGGGCTGGGGACGATT
GTCGCGGAAACTTATCAACGGGATAAGAGACAAGCAAAGTGGTAAAACTATTCTCGATTTTCTAAAGAGC
GACGGCTTCGCCAATAGGAACTTTATGCAGCTGATCCATGATGACTCTTTAACCTTCAAAGAGGATATAC
AAAAGGCACAGGTTTCCGGACAAGGGGACTCATTGCACGAACATATTGCGAATCTTGCTGGTTCGCCAGC
CATCAAAAAGGGCATACTCCAGACAGTCAAAGTAGTGGATGAGCTAGTTAAGGTCATGGGACGTCACAAA
CCGGAAAACATTGTAATCGAGATGGCACGCGAAAATCAAACGACTCAGAAGGGGCAAAAAAACAGTCGAG
AGCGGATGAAGAGAATAGAAGAGGGTATTAAAGAACTGGGCAGCCAGATCTTAAAGGAGCATCCTGTGGA
AAATACCCAATTGCAGAACGAGAAACTTTACCTCTATTACCTACAAAATGGAAGGGACATGTATGTTGAT
CAGGAACTGGACATAAACCGTTTATCTGATTACGACGTCGATGCCATTGTACCCCAATCCTTTTTGAAGG
ACGATTCAATCGACAATAAAGTGCTTACACGCTCGGATAAGAACCGAGGGAAAAGTGACAATGTTCCAAG
CGAGGAAGTCGTAAAGAAAATGAAGAACTATTGGCGGCAGCTCCTAAATGCGAAACTGATAACGCAAAGA
AAGTTCGATAACTTAACTAAAGCTGAGAGGGGTGGCTTGTCTGAACTTGACAAGGCCGGATTTATTAAAC
GTCAGCTCGTGGAAACCCGCCAAATCACAAAGCATGTTGCACAGATACTAGATTCCCGAATGAATACGAA
ATACGACGAGAACGATAAGCTGATTCGGGAAGTCAAAGTAATCACTTTAAAGTCAAAATTGGTGTCGGAC
TTCAGAAAGGATTTTCAATTCTATAAAGTTAGGGAGATAAATAACTACCACCATGCGCACGACGCTTATC
TTAATGCCGTCGTAGGGACCGCACTCATTAAGAAATACCCGAAGCTAGAAAGTGAGTTTGTGTATGGTGA
TTACAAAGTTTATGACGTCCGTAAGATGATCGCGAAAAGCGAACAGGAGATAGGCAAGGCTACAGCCAAA
TACTTCTTTTATTCTAACATTATGAATTTCTTTAAGACGGAAATCACTCTGGCAAACGGAGAGATACGCA
AACGACCTTTAATTGAAACCAATGGGGAGACAGGTGAAATCGTATGGGATAAGGGCCGGGACTTCGCGAC
GGTGAGAAAAGTTTTGTCCATGCCCCAAGTCAACATAGTAAAGAAAACTGAGGTGCAGACCGGAGGGTTT
TCAAAGGAATCGATTCTTCCAAAAAGGAATAGTGATAAGCTCATCGCTCGTAAAAAGGACTGGGACCCGA
AAAAGTACGGTGGCTTCGATAGCCCTACAGTTGCCTATTCTGTCCTAGTAGTGGCAAAAGTTGAGAAGGG
AAAATCCAAGAAACTGAAGTCAGTCAAAGAATTATTGGGGATAACGATTATGGAGCGCTCGTCTTTTGAA
AAGAACCCCATCGACTTCCTTGAGGCGAAAGGTTACAAGGAAGTAAAAAAGGATCTCATAATTAAACTAC
CAAAGTATAGTCTGTTTGAGTTAGAAAATGGCCGAAAACGGATGTTGGCTAGCGCCGGAGAGCTTCAAAA
GGGGAACGAACTCGCACTACCGTCTAAATACGTGAATTTCCTGTATTTAGCGTCCCATTACGAGAAGTTG
AAAGGTTCACCTGAAGATAACGAACAGAAGCAACTTTTTGTTGAGCAGCACAAACATTATCTCGACGAAA
TCATAGAGCAAATTTCGGAATTCAGTAAGAGAGTCATCCTAGCTGATGCCAATCTGGACAAAGTATTAAG
CGCATACAACAAGCACAGGGATAAACCCATACGTGAGCAGGCGGAAAATATTATCCATTTGTTTACTCTT
ACCAACCTCGGCGCTCCAGCCGCATTCAAGTATTTTGACACAACGATAGATCGCAAACGATACACTTCTA
CCAAGGAGGTGCTAGACGCGACACTGATTCACCAATCCATCACGGGATTATATGAAACTCGGATAGATTT
GTCACAGCTTGGGGGTGAC
